>Addgene plasmid #61636 | pCDNAIIIB cdc42 QL | addgene partial sequence | sequence record 102943 | CMV-F 5'-CGCAAATGGGCGGTAGGCGTG-3'
CTATATAAGCAGAGCTCTCTGGCTAACTAGAGAACCCACTGCTTACTGGCTTATCGAAATTAATACGACT
CACTATAGGGAGACCCAAGCTTGGTACCGAGCTCGGATCCGCCACC
[552 nt withheld, positions 117-668]
AGCCGCAGGTGTGTGCTGCTATGAATTCCCGGGTCGACTCGAGCGGCCGCTCGAGCATGCATCTAGAGGG
CCCTATTCTATAGTGTCACCTAAATGCTAGAGCTCGCTGATCAGCCTCGACTGTGCCTTCTAGTTGCCAG
CCATCTGTTGTTTGCCCCTCCCCCGTGCCTTCCTTGACCCTGGAAGGTGCCACTCCCACTGTCCTTTCCT
AATAAAATGAGGAAATTGCATCGCATTGTCTGAGTAGGTGTCATTCTATTCTGGGG
