>Addgene plasmid #61636 | pCDNAIIIB cdc42 QL | addgene partial sequence | sequence record 102944 | BGH-rev 5'-TAGAAGGCACAGTCGAGG-3'
CATTTAGGTGACACTATAGAATAGGGCCCTCTAGATGCATGCTCGAGCGGCCGCTCGAGTCGACCCGGGA
ATTCATAGCAGCACACACCTGCGGCT
[552 nt withheld, positions 97-648]
GGTGGCGGATCCGAGCTCGGTACCAAGCTTGGGTCTCCCTATAGTGAGTCGTATTAATTTCGATAAGCCA
GTAAGCAGTGGGTTCTCTAGTTAGCCAGAGAGCTCTGCTTATATAGACCTCCCACCGTACACGCCTACCG
CCCATTTGCGTCAATGGGGCGGAGTTGTTACGACATTTTGGAAAGTCCCGTTGATTTTGGTGCCAAAACA
AACTCCCATTGACGTCAATGGGGTGGAGACTTGGAAATCCCCGTGAGTCAAACCGCTATCCACGCCCATT
GATGTACTGCCAAAACCGCATCACCATGGTAATAGCGATGACTAATACGTAGATGTACTGCCAAGTAGGA
AAGTCCCATAAGGTCATGTACTGGGCATAATGCCAGGCGGGCCATTTACCGTCATTGACGTCAATAGGGG
