[The description below was written by a language model from this plasmid's Addgene catalogue record.]
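Description:
pCDNAIIIB cdc42 QL is a mammalian expression plasmid built on the pcDNA3 backbone and carrying a constitutively active mutant of human Cdc42 (cell division cycle 42, also known as CDC42Hs or G25K). It is propagated in E. coli as a high-copy plasmid under ampicillin selection. The record provides no feature table, so other backbone elements, such as the polyadenylation signal or any mammalian selection cassette, are not documented for this specific construct.

The insert is about 600 bp, cloned between BamHI at the 5′ end and NotI at the 3′ end, with both sites preserved so the coding sequence can be excised or transferred. Expression is driven by the CMV promoter, a strong constitutive viral promoter widely used for high-level transient expression in mammalian cells. The insert carries the Q61L substitution, the "QL" in the name. This position lies in a region of small Ras-family GTPases required for GTP hydrolysis. Replacing the glutamine impairs GTPase activity, leaving the protein locked in its GTP-bound, signalling-competent state independent of upstream activation. No epitope tag or fusion partner is listed.

The construct is intended for expressing activated Cdc42 in mammalian cells to examine the downstream consequences of Cdc42 signalling. The associated publication concerns regulation of the JNK/SAPK kinase pathway by the small GTP-binding proteins Rac1 and Cdc42, which fits its use as a gain-of-function tool in transfection-based signalling assays, typically alongside wild-type or other mutant GTPase constructs.
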