Addgene plasmid #61636: pCDNAIIIB cdc42 QL
Purpose: mammalian expression of cdc42 constitutively active mutant
Depositing lab: JS Gutkind. Depositing organization: National Institute of Dental and Craniofacial Research (NIDCR). Publication: The small GTP-binding proteins Rac1 and Cdc42 regulate the activity of the JNK/SAPK signaling pathway. Coso OA, Chiariello M, Yu JC, Teramoto H, Crespo P, Xu N, Miki T, Gutkind JS. Cell. 1995 Jun 30;81(7):1137-46. S0092-8674(05)80018-2 PubMed 7600581.
Backbone
  Vector backbone: pcDNA3
  Vector type: Mammalian Expression
Growth in bacteria
  Bacterial resistance: Ampicillin, 100 μg/mL
  Growth temperature: 37°C
  Growth strain: DH5alpha
  Copy number: High Copy
Gene/Insert
  Gene/Insert name: Cdc42 (alt name: cell division cycle 42)
  Species: H. sapiens (human)
  Insert size (bp): 600
  Mutation: Q61L, constitutively active
  Entrez Gene: CDC42 (a.k.a. CDC42Hs, G25K, TKS)
  Promoter: CMV
  Cloning method: Restriction Enzyme; 5′ cloning site BamHI (not destroyed); 3′ cloning site NotI (not destroyed)
Terms and licenses: Academic/Nonprofit Terms; Industry Terms: Not Available to Industry
How to cite: pCDNAIIIB cdc42 QL was a gift from JS Gutkind (Addgene plasmid # 61636 ; http://n2t.net/addgene:61636 ; RRID:Addgene_61636)
